Addgene plasmid #45234: Cenp-B DBD INCENP TSS/AAA mCherry
Purpose: Target INCENP (with TSS mutated to AAA) to centromeres via CENP-B DNA binding domain (DBD)
Depositing lab: Michael Lampson. Depositing organization: University of Pennsylvania. Publication: Aurora B dynamics at centromeres create a diffusion-based phosphorylation gradient. Wang E, Ballister ER, Lampson MA. J Cell Biol. 2011 Aug 22;194(4):539-49. doi: 10.1083/jcb.201103044. Epub 2011 Aug 15. PubMed 21844210.
Backbone
  Vector backbone: pcDNA3.1
  Backbone manufacturer: Invitrogen
  Vector type: Mammalian Expression
Growth in bacteria
  Bacterial resistance: Ampicillin, 100 μg/mL
  Growth temperature: 37°C
  Growth strain: DH5alpha
  Copy number: High Copy
Gene/Insert
  Gene/Insert name: Cenp-B DBD, INCENP-ΔCEN with AAA mutation, mCherry (alt name: pXW022)
  Species: H. sapiens (human)
  Insert size (bp): 3895
  Mutation: INCENP C-terminal TSS mutated to AAA
  Promoter: t7
  Tag / fusion protein: mCherry (C terminal on insert); CENP-B DBD, DNA binding domain of CENP-B
  Cloning method: Unknown
  Sequencing primers: 5′ t7; 3′ mCherry-F
Terms and licenses: Academic/Nonprofit Terms; Industry Terms: Not Available to Industry
How to cite: Cenp-B DBD INCENP TSS/AAA mCherry was a gift from Michael Lampson (Addgene plasmid # 45234 ; http://n2t.net/addgene:45234 ; RRID:Addgene_45234)
