[The description below was written by a language model from this plasmid's Addgene catalogue record and pLannotate feature annotations shown in this document.]
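Description:
Cenp-B DBD INCENP TSS/AAA mCherry (also called pXW022) is a 9,265 bp mammalian expression plasmid built on the pcDNA3.1 backbone. It is propagated in E. coli from a high-copy ColE1/pUC-type origin under ampicillin selection (AmpR with its own bla promoter), and it also carries an f1 origin for single-stranded DNA production. For mammalian cells, an SV40 early promoter drives a neomycin/kanamycin phosphotransferase gene terminated by an SV40 poly(A) signal, which would permit G418 selection. The annotated short lac-region, ble, HIV LTR and bom fragments appear to be backbone remnants or incidental matches rather than functional parts.

The payload is a single human-derived fusion open reading frame of about 3.9 kb. An N-terminal fragment of CENP-B, comprising its DNA-binding domain that recognises the CENP-B box in alphoid satellite DNA, is followed by a large INCENP fragment described as INCENP-ΔCEN, and then, across a short multiple-cloning-site linker, by C-terminal mCherry. The catalogue entry lists T7 as the promoter, and a T7 site does sit just upstream of the insert, where it also serves as a sequencing primer site. The feature table shows that the CMV immediate-early enhancer and promoter lie ahead of it, and these would drive expression in mammalian cells, with the bGH poly(A) signal terminating the transcript.

INCENP is the scaffold of the chromosomal passenger complex, and its C-terminus associates with Aurora B. Here the C-terminal TSS motif is mutated to AAA. The construct is intended to tether this mutant INCENP to centromeres through the CENP-B domain and to follow it by red fluorescence, in studies of Aurora B dynamics and phosphorylation at centromeres.
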