Features (pLannotate 1.2.2; 24 found; start..end, strand, type, name):
     28..80      -  misc_feature   bom (fragment): basis of mobility region from pBR322
    235..614     +  enhancer       CMV enhancer: human cytomegalovirus immediate early enhancer
    615..818     +  promoter       CMV promoter: human cytomegalovirus (CMV) immediate early promoter
    814..847     +  LTR            5' LTR (truncated) (fragment): truncated 5' long terminal repeat (LTR) from HIV-1
    863..881     +  promoter       T7 promoter: promoter for bacteriophage T7 RNA polymerase
    909..1409    +  CDS            CENPB (fragment): CENPB_HUMAN - Experimental evidence at protein level: Swiss-Prot protein existence level 1. Interacts with centromeric heterochromatin in chromosomes and binds to a specific 17 bp subset of alphoid satellite DNA, called the CENP-B box (PubMed:11726497). May organize arrays of centromere satellite DNA into a higher-order structure which then directs centromere formation and kinetochore assembly in mammalian chromosomes (Probable). From Homo sapiens (Human).
   1425..4037    +  CDS            INCENP (fragment): INCE_HUMAN - Experimental evidence at protein level: Swiss-Prot protein existence level 1. Component of the chromosomal passenger complex (CPC), a complex that acts as a key regulator of mitosis. The CPC complex has essential functions at the centromere in ensuring correct chromosome alignment and segregation and is required for chromatin-induced microtubule stabilization and spindle assembly. Acts as a scaffold regulating CPC localization and activity. The C-terminus associates with AURKB or AURKC, the N-terminus associated with BIRC5/survivin and CDCA8/borealin tethers the CPC to the inner c
   4037..4081    +  misc_feature   MCS (fragment): multiple cloning site
   4083..4790    +  CDS            mCherry: mCherry is a basic (constitutively fluorescent) red fluorescent protein published in 2004, derived from Discosoma sp.. It is reported to be a very rapidly-maturing monomer with low acid sensitivity.
   4821..4839    -  promoter       SP6 promoter: promoter for bacteriophage SP6 RNA polymerase
   4865..5089    +  polyA_signal   bGH poly(A) signal: bovine growth hormone polyadenylation signal
   5093..5114    +  promoter       SV40 promoter (fragment): SV40 enhancer and early promoter
   5135..5563    +  rep_origin     f1 ori (sequence partly withheld): f1 bacteriophage origin of replication; arrow indicates direction of (+) strand synthesis
   5577..5906    +  promoter       SV40 promoter: SV40 enhancer and early promoter
   5973..6764    +  CDS            neo: KKA2_KLEPN - Also known as kan, nptII. Experimental evidence at protein level: Swiss-Prot protein existence level 1. Resistance to kanamycin, neomycin, paromomycin, ribostamycin, butirosin and gentamicin B. From Klebsiella pneumoniae.
   6788..6946    +  CDS            ble (fragment): BLE_KLEPN - Experimental evidence at protein level: Swiss-Prot protein existence level 1. Binding protein with a strong affinity to the bleomycin family of antibiotics. Binds to CL990; an antimitotic-antibiotic compound. From Klebsiella pneumoniae.
   6941..7062    +  polyA_signal   SV40 poly(A) signal: SV40 polyadenylation signal
   7135..7151    -  protein_bind   lac operator: The lac repressor binds to the lac operator to inhibit transcription in E. coli. This inhibition can be relieved by adding lactose or isopropyl-β-D-thiogalactopyranoside (IPTG). lac repressor encoded by lacI
   7159..7189    -  promoter       lac promoter: promoter for the E. coli lac operon
   7204..7225    -  protein_bind   CAP binding site: CAP binding activates transcription in the presence of cAMP. E. coli catabolite activator protein
   7238..7330    -  CDS            lacI (fragment): lac repressor; lacI; The lac repressor binds to the lac operator to inhibit transcription in E. coli. This inhibition can be relieved by adding lactose or isopropyl-β-D-thiogalactopyranoside (IPTG).
   7513..8098    -  rep_origin     ori: high-copy-number ColE1/pMB1/pBR322/pUC origin of replication
   8269..9129    -  CDS            AmpR: β-lactamase; bla; confers resistance to ampicillin, carbenicillin, and related antibiotics
   9130..9234    -  promoter       AmpR promoter: bla
>Addgene plasmid #45234 | Cenp-B DBD INCENP TSS/AAA mCherry | depositor full sequence | sequence record 84485 | Cenp-B DBD INCENP TSS/AAA mCherry sequence 9265 bps
GACGGATCGGGAGATCTCCCGATCCCCTATGGTGCACTCTCAGTACAATCTGCTCTGATGCCGCATAGTT
AAGCCAGTATCTGCTCCCTGCTTGTGTGTTGGAGGTCGCTGAGTAGTGCGCGAGCAAAATTTAAGCTACA
ACAAGGCAAGGCTTGACCGACAATTGCATGAAGAATCTGCTTAGGGTTAGGCGTTTTGCGCTGCTTCGCG
ATGTACGGGCCAGATATACGCGTTGACATTGATTATTGACTAGTTATTAATAGTAATCAATTACGGGGTC
ATTAGTTCATAGCCCATATATGGAGTTCCGCGTTACATAACTTACGGTAAATGGCCCGCCTGGCTGACCG
CCCAACGACCCCCGCCCATTGACGTCAATAATGACGTATGTTCCCATAGTAACGCCAATAGGGACTTTCC
ATTGACGTCAATGGGTGGAGTATTTACGGTAAACTGCCCACTTGGCAGTACATCAAGTGTATCATATGCC
AAGTACGCCCCCTATTGACGTCAATGACGGTAAATGGCCCGCCTGGCATTATGCCCAGTACATGACCTTA
TGGGACTTTCCTACTTGGCAGTACATCTACGTATTAGTCATCGCTATTACCATGGTGATGCGGTTTTGGC
AGTACATCAATGGGCGTGGATAGCGGTTTGACTCACGGGGATTTCCAAGTCTCCACCCCATTGACGTCAA
TGGGAGTTTGTTTTGGCACCAAAATCAACGGGACTTTCCAAAATGTCGTAACAACTCCGCCCCATTGACG
CAAATGGGCGGTAGGCGTGTACGGTGGGAGGTCTATATAAGCAGAGCTCTCTGGCTAACTAGAGAACCCA
CTGCTTACTGGCTTATCGAAATTAATACGACTCACTATAGGGAGACCCAAGCTTGGCGCGCCGCCACCAT
GGGCCCCAAGAGGCGACAGCTGACGTTCCGGGAGAAGTCACGGATCATCCAGGAGGTGGAGGAGAATCCG
GACCTGCGCAAGGGCGAGATCGCGCGGCGCTTCAACATCCCGCCGTCCACGCTGAGCACGATCCTGAAGA
ACAAGCGCGCCATCCTGGCGTCGGAGCGCAAGTACGGGGTGGCCTCCACCTGCCGCAAGACCAACAAGCT
GTCTCCCTACGACAAGCTCGAGGGCTTGCTCATCGCCTGGTTCCAGCAGATCCGCGCCGCCGGCCTGCCG
GTCAAGGGCATCATCCTCAAGGAGAAGGCGCTGCGCATAGCCGAGGAGCTGGGCATGGACGACTTCACCG
CCTCCAACGGCTGGCTGGACCGCTTCCGCCGGCGCCACGGCGTGGTGTCCTGCAGCGGCGTGGCCCGCGC
CCGCGCGCGAAACGCTGCCCCCCGCACCCCGGCGGCGCCTGCCAGTCCGGCCGCGGTGCCCTCGGAGGGC
AGTGGCGGGCTAGCAGGGAGCACTGAATTCAGCAAAGAGCCAGAGCTGATGCCCAAAACACCTTCTCAGA
AGAACCGACGGAAGAAGAGACGGATTTCTTATGTTCAGGATGAAAACAGAGATCCCATCAGGAGAAGGTT
ATCCCGCAGAAAGTCTCGGAGCAGCCAGCTGAGCTCCCGACGCCTCCGCAGCAAGGACAGTGTAGAGAAG
CTGGCTACAGTGGTCGGGGAGAACGGCTCCGTTCTGCGGCGTGTGACCCGTGCTGCGGCTGCAGCTGCCG
CGGCTACCATGGCATTGGCTGCACCTTCTTCACCCACCCCTGAGTCTCCCACGATGCTGACTAAGAAGCC
CGAGGATAACCACACCCAGTGCCAGCTGGTGCCTGTGGTGGAGATCGGCATCAGTGAGCGCCAGAATGCT
GAGCAGCATGTCACCCAGCTCATGTCCACCGAGCCTCTGCCCCGCACTCTGTCCCCGACTCCAGCTTCAG
CCACAGCTCCAACCTCCCAGGGCATCCCGACATCAGATGAGGAATCAACACCTAAGAAGTCGAAGGCCAG
GATACTGGAGTCCATCACAGTGAGCTCCCTGATGGCTACACCCCAGGACCCCAAGGGTCAAGGGGTCGGG
ACGGGGCGGTCTGCGTCTAAGCTCAGGATTGCGCAGGTCTCCCCTGGCCCACGGGACTCGCCAGCCTTTC
CAGATTCTCCATGGCGGGAGCGGGTGCTGGCTCCCATCCTGCCGGATAACTTCTCCACGCCCACGGGCTC
TCGCACGGACTCTCAATCGGTGCGGCACAGCCCGATCGCCCCGTCTTCCCCGAGTCCCCGAGTCTTAGCC
CAGAAGTACTCTCTGGTGGCCAAACAGGAAAGTGTTGTCCGCAGGGCGAGCAGAAGGCTTGCCAAGAAGA
CTGCCGAAGAGCCAGCTGCCTCTGGCCGCATCATCTGTCACAGTTACCTGGAGAGGCTCCTGAATGTTGA
GGTGCCCCAGAAAGTTGGTTCTGAGCAGAAGGAACCCCCCGAGGAGGCTGAGCCTGTGGCGGCAGCTGAG
CCAGAGGTCCCTGAGAACAACGGAAATAACTCGTGGCCCCACAATGACACAGAGATCGCCAACAGCACAC
CCAACCCGAAGCCTGCAGCCAGCAGCCCGGAAACACCCTCTGCAGGGCAGCAAGAGGCCAAGACGGACCA
AGCAGATGGACCCAGAGAGCCACCGCAGAGTGCCAGGAGGAAGCGCAGCTACAAGCAGGCCGTGAGTGAG
CTGGACGAGGAGCAGCACCTGGAGGATGAGGAGCTGCAGCCCCCCAGGAGCAAGACCCCTTCCTCACCCT
GCCCAGCCAGCAAGGTGGTACGGCCCCTCCGGACCTTTCTGCACACAGTGCAGAGGAACCAGATGCTCAC
GACCCCGACCTCAGCCCCACGCAGCGTCATGAAGTCCTTTATTAAGCGCAACACTCCCCTGCGCATGGAC
CCCAAGTGCAGCTTCGTCGAGAAGGAGCGGCAGCGCCTGGAGAATCTGCGGCGGAAGGAGGAGGCCGAGC
AGCTGCGCAGGCAGAAGGTGGAGGAGGACAAGCGGCGGCGGCTGGAGGAGGTGAAGCTGAAGCGTGAGGA
ACGCCTCCGCAAGGTGCTGCAGGCCCGCGAGCGGGTGGAGCAGATGAAGGAGGAGAAGAAGAAGCAGATT
GAGCAGAAGTTTGCTCAGATCGACGAGAAGACTGAGAAGGCCAAGGAGGAGCGGCTGGCAGAGGAGAAGG
CCAAGAAAAAGGCGGCGGCCAAGAAGATGGAGGAGGTGGAAGCACGCAGGAAGCAGGAAGAGGATGCACG
TAGGCTCAGGTGGCTGCAGCAGGAGGAGGAAGAGCGGCGGCACCAAGAGCTGCTGCAGAAGAAGAAGGAA
GAGGAGCAGGAGCGGCTGCGGAAGGCGGCCGAGGCTAAGCGGCTGGCAGAGCAGCGGGAGCAGGAGCGGC
GGGAGCAGGAGCGGCGCGAGCAGGAGCGGCGCGAGCAGGAGCGGCGGGAGCAGGAGCGGCGCGAGCAGGA
GCGACAGCTGGCAGAGCAGGAGCGTCGGCGGGAGCAGGAGCGGCTCCAGGCCGAGAGGGAGCTGCAGGAG
CGGGAGAAGGCCCTGCGGCTGCAGAAGGAGCAGCTGCAGAGGGAACTGGAGGAGAAGAAGAAGAAGGAAG
AGCAGCAGCGTCTGGCTGAGCGGCAGCTGCAGGAGGAGCAAGAGAAGAAAGCCAAGGAGGCAGCAGGGGC
CAGCAAGGCCCTGAATGTGACTGTGGACGTGCAGTCTCCAGCTTGTACCTCATATCAAGTGACTCCGCAA
GGGCACAGGGCCCCTCCCAAGATCAACCCAGATAACTACGGGATGGATCTGAATAGCGACGACTCCACCG
ATGATGAGGCCCATCCCCGGAAGCCCATCCCCACCTGGGCCCGAGGCACCCCGCTCAGCCAGGCTATCAT
TCACCAGTACTACCACCCACCGAACCTTCTGGAGCTCTTTGGAACCATTCTCCCACTGGACTTGGAGGAT
ATCTTCAAGAAGAGCAAGCCCCGCTATCACAAGCGCGCCGCCGCTGCTGTCTGGAACTCACCGCCCCTGC
AGGGCGCCAGGGTCCCCAGCAGCCTGGCCTACAGCCTGAAGAAGCACAAGCTTCGAATTCTGCAGTCGAC
GGTACCGCGGGCCCGGGATCCAATGGTGAGCAAGGGCGAGGAGGATAACATGGCCATCATCAAGGAGTTC
ATGCGCTTCAAGGTGCACATGGAGGGCTCCGTGAACGGCCACGAGTTCGAGATCGAGGGCGAGGGCGAGG
GCCGCCCCTACGAGGGCACCCAGACCGCCAAGCTGAAGGTGACCAAGGGTGGCCCCCTGCCCTTCGCCTG
GGACATCCTGTCCCCTCAGTTCATGTACGGCTCCAAGGCCTACGTGAAGCACCCCGCCGACATCCCCGAC
TACTTGAAGCTGTCCTTCCCCGAGGGCTTCAAGTGGGAGCGCGTGATGAACTTCGAGGACGGCGGCGTGG
TGACCGTGACCCAGGACTCCTCCCTGCAGGACGGCGAGTTCATCTACAAGGTGAAGCTGCGCGGCACCAA
CTTCCCCTCCGACGGCCCCGTAATGCAGAAGAAGACCATGGGCTGGGAGGCCTCCTCCGAGCGGATGTAC
CCCGAGGACGGCGCCCTGAAGGGCGAGATCAAGCAGAGGCTGAAGCTGAAGGACGGCGGCCACTACGACG
CTGAGGTCAAGACCACCTACAAGGCCAAGAAGCCCGTGCAGCTGCCCGGCGCCTACAACGTCAACATCAA
GTTGGACATCACCTCCCACAACGAGGACTACACCATCGTGGAACAGTACGAACGCGCCGAGGGCCGCCAC
TCCACCGGCGGCATGGACGAGCTGTACAAGTAAAGCGGCCGCGACTCTAGAGGGCCCTATTCTATAGTGT
CACCTAAATGCTAGAGCTCGCTGATCAGCCTCGACTGTGCCTTCTAGTTGCCAGCCATCTGTTGTTTGCC
CCTCCCCCGTGCCTTCCTTGACCCTGGAAGGTGCCACTCCCACTGTCCTTTCCTAATAAAATGAGGAAAT
TGCATCGCATTGTCTGAGTAGGTGTCATTCTATTCTGGGGGGTGGGGTGGGGCAGGACAGCAAGGGGGAG
GATTGGGAAGACAATAGCAGGCATGCTGGGGATGCGGTGGGCTCTATGGCTTCTGAGGCGGAAAGAACCA
GCTGGGGCTCTAGGGGGTATCCCC
[124 nt withheld, positions 5135-5258]
C
[91 nt withheld, positions 5260-5350]
A
[49 nt withheld, positions 5352-5400]
CCTTTGACGTTGGAGTCCACGTTCTTT
[37 nt withheld, positions 5428-5464]
ACCCTATCTCGGTCTATTCTTTTGATTTATAAGGGATTTTGCCGATTTCGGCCTATTGGTTAAAAAATGA
GCTGATTTAACAAAAATTTAACGCGAATTAATTCTGTGGAATGTGTGTCAGTTAGGGTGTGGAAAGTCCC
CAGGCTCCCCAGCAGGCAGAAGTATGCAAAGCATGCATCTCAATTAGTCAGCAACCAGGTGTGGAAAGTC
CCCAGGCTCCCCAGCAGGCAGAAGTATGCAAAGCATGCATCTCAATTAGTCAGCAACCATAGTCCCGCCC
CTAACTCCGCCCATCCCGCCCCTAACTCCGCCCAGTTCCGCCCATTCTCCGCCCCATGGCTGACTAATTT
TTTTTATTTATGCAGAGGCCGAGGCCGCCTCTGCCTCTGAGCTATTCCAGAAGTAGTGAGGAGGCTTTTT
TGGAGGCCTAGGCTTTTGCAAAAAGCTCCCGGGAGCTTGTATATCCATTTTCGGATCTGATCAAGAGACA
GGATGAGGATCGTTTCGCATGATTGAACAAGATGGATTGCACGCAGGTTCTCCGGCCGCTTGGGTGGAGA
GGCTATTCGGCTATGACTGGGCACAACAGACAATCGGCTGCTCTGATGCCGCCGTGTTCCGGCTGTCAGC
GCAGGGGCGCCCGGTTCTTTTTGTCAAGACCGACCTGTCCGGTGCCCTGAATGAACTGCAGGACGAGGCA
GCGCGGCTATCGTGGCTGGCCACGACGGGCGTTCCTTGCGCAGCTGTGCTCGACGTTGTCACTGAAGCGG
GAAGGGACTGGCTGCTATTGGGCGAAGTGCCGGGGCAGGATCTCCTGTCATCTCACCTTGCTCCTGCCGA
GAAAGTATCCATCATGGCTGATGCAATGCGGCGGCTGCATACGCTTGATCCGGCTACCTGCCCATTCGAC
CACCAAGCGAAACATCGCATCGAGCGAGCACGTACTCGGATGGAAGCCGGTCTTGTCGATCAGGATGATC
TGGACGAAGAGCATCAGGGGCTCGCGCCAGCCGAACTGTTCGCCAGGCTCAAGGCGCGCATGCCCGACGG
CGAGGATCTCGTCGTGACCCATGGCGATGCCTGCTTGCCGAATATCATGGTGGAAAATGGCCGCTTTTCT
GGATTCATCGACTGTGGCCGGCTGGGTGTGGCGGACCGCTATCAGGACATAGCGTTGGCTACCCGTGATA
TTGCTGAAGAGCTTGGCGGCGAATGGGCTGACCGCTTCCTCGTGCTTTACGGTATCGCCGCTCCCGATTC
GCAGCGCATCGCCTTCTATCGCCTTCTTGACGAGTTCTTCTGAGCGGGACTCTGGGGTTCGAAATGACCG
ACCAAGCGACGCCCAACCTGCCATCACGAGATTTCGATTCCACCGCCGCCTTCTATGAAAGGTTGGGCTT
CGGAATCGTTTTCCGGGACGCCGGCTGGATGATCCTCCAGCGCGGGGATCTCATGCTGGAGTTCTTCGCC
CACCCCAACTTGTTTATTGCAGCTTATAATGGTTACAAATAAAGCAATAGCATCACAAATTTCACAAATA
AAGCATTTTTTTCACTGCATTCTAGTTGTGGTTTGTCCAAACTCATCAATGTATCTTATCATGTCTGTAT
ACCGTCGACCTCTAGCTAGAGCTTGGCGTAATCATGGTCATAGCTGTTTCCTGTGTGAAATTGTTATCCG
CTCACAATTCCACACAACATACGAGCCGGAAGCATAAAGTGTAAAGCCTGGGGTGCCTAATGAGTGAGCT
AACTCACATTAATTGCGTTGCGCTCACTGCCCGCTTTCCAGTCGGGAAACCTGTCGTGCCAGCTGCATTA
ATGAATCGGCCAACGCGCGGGGAGAGGCGGTTTGCGTATTGGGCGCTCTTCCGCTTCCTCGCTCACTGAC
TCGCTGCGCTCGGTCGTTCGGCTGCGGCGAGCGGTATCAGCTCACTCAAAGGCGGTAATACGGTTATCCA
CAGAATCAGGGGATAACGCAGGAAAGAACATGTGAGCAAAAGGCCAGCAAAAGGCCAGGAACCGTAAAAA
GGCCGCGTTGCTGGCGTTTTTCCATAGGCTCCGCCCCCCTGACGAGCATCACAAAAATCGACGCTCAAGT
CAGAGGTGGCGAAACCCGACAGGACTATAAAGATACCAGGCGTTTCCCCCTGGAAGCTCCCTCGTGCGCT
CTCCTGTTCCGACCCTGCCGCTTACCGGATACCTGTCCGCCTTTCTCCCTTCGGGAAGCGTGGCGCTTTC
TCATAGCTCACGCTGTAGGTATCTCAGTTCGGTGTAGGTCGTTCGCTCCAAGCTGGGCTGTGTGCACGAA
CCCCCCGTTCAGCCCGACCGCTGCGCCTTATCCGGTAACTATCGTCTTGAGTCCAACCCGGTAAGACACG
ACTTATCGCCACTGGCAGCAGCCACTGGTAACAGGATTAGCAGAGCGAGGTATGTAGGCGGTGCTACAGA
GTTCTTGAAGTGGTGGCCTAACTACGGCTACACTAGAAGAACAGTATTTGGTATCTGCGCTCTGCTGAAG
CCAGTTACCTTCGGAAAAAGAGTTGGTAGCTCTTGATCCGGCAAACAAACCACCGCTGGTAGCGGTTTTT
TTGTTTGCAAGCAGCAGATTACGCGCAGAAAAAAAGGATCTCAAGAAGATCCTTTGATCTTTTCTACGGG
GTCTGACGCTCAGTGGAACGAAAACTCACGTTAAGGGATTTTGGTCATGAGATTATCAAAAAGGATCTTC
ACCTAGATCCTTTTAAATTAAAAATGAAGTTTTAAATCAATCTAAAGTATATATGAGTAAACTTGGTCTG
ACAGTTACCAATGCTTAATCAGTGAGGCACCTATCTCAGCGATCTGTCTATTTCGTTCATCCATAGTTGC
CTGACTCCCCGTCGTGTAGATAACTACGATACGGGAGGGCTTACCATCTGGCCCCAGTGCTGCAATGATA
CCGCGAGACCCACGCTCACCGGCTCCAGATTTATCAGCAATAAACCAGCCAGCCGGAAGGGCCGAGCGCA
GAAGTGGTCCTGCAACTTTATCCGCCTCCATCCAGTCTATTAATTGTTGCCGGGAAGCTAGAGTAAGTAG
TTCGCCAGTTAATAGTTTGCGCAACGTTGTTGCCATTGCTACAGGCATCGTGGTGTCACGCTCGTCGTTT
GGTATGGCTTCATTCAGCTCCGGTTCCCAACGATCAAGGCGAGTTACATGATCCCCCATGTTGTGCAAAA
AAGCGGTTAGCTCCTTCGGTCCTCCGATCGTTGTCAGAAGTAAGTTGGCCGCAGTGTTATCACTCATGGT
TATGGCAGCACTGCATAATTCTCTTACTGTCATGCCATCCGTAAGATGCTTTTCTGTGACTGGTGAGTAC
TCAACCAAGTCATTCTGAGAATAGTGTATGCGGCGACCGAGTTGCTCTTGCCCGGCGTCAATACGGGATA
ATACCGCGCCACATAGCAGAACTTTAAAAGTGCTCATCATTGGAAAACGTTCTTCGGGGCGAAAACTCTC
AAGGATCTTACCGCTGTTGAGATCCAGTTCGATGTAACCCACTCGTGCACCCAACTGATCTTCAGCATCT
TTTACTTTCACCAGCGTTTCTGGGTGAGCAAAAACAGGAAGGCAAAATGCCGCAAAAAAGGGAATAAGGG
CGACACGGAAATGTTGAATACTCATACTCTTCCTTTTTCAATATTATTGAAGCATTTATCAGGGTTATTG
TCTCATGAGCGGATACATATTTGAATGTATTTAGAAAAATAAACAAATAGGGGTTCCGCGCACATTTCCC
CGAAAAGTGCCACCTGACGTC
