>Addgene plasmid #45234 | Cenp-B DBD INCENP TSS/AAA mCherry | addgene partial sequence | sequence record 95237 | T7 5'-TAATACGACTCACTATAGGG-3'
GAGGCGACAGCTGACGTTCCGGGAGAAGTCACGGATCATCCAGGAGGTGGAGGAGAATCCGGACCTGCGC
AAGGGCGAGATCGCGCGGCGCTTCAACATCCCGCCGTCCACGCTGAGCACGATCCTGAAGAACAAGCGCG
CCATCCTGGCGTCGGAGCGCAAGTACGGGGTGGCCTCCACCTGCCGCAAGACCAACAAGCTGTCTCCCTA
CGACAAGCTCGAGGGCTTGCTCATCGCCTGGTTCCAGCAGATCCGCGCCGCCGGCCTGCCGGTCAAGGGC
ATCATCCTCAAGGAGAAGGCGCTGCGCATAGCCGAGGAGCTGGGCATGGACGACTTCACCGCCTCCAACG
GCTGGCTGGACCGCTTCCGCCGGCGCCACGGCGTGGTGTCCTGCAGCGGCGTGGCCCGCGCCCGCGCGCG
AAACGCTGCCCCCCGCACCCCGGCGGCGCCTGCCAGTCCGGCCGCGGTGCCCTCGGAGGGCAGTGGCGGG
CTAGCAGGGAGCACTGAATTCAGCAAAGAGCCAGAGCTGATGCCCAAAACACCTTCTCAGAAGAACCGAC
GGAAGAAGAGACGGATTTCTTATGTTCAGGATGAAAACAGAGATCCCATCAGGAGAAGGTTATCCCGCAG
AAAGTCTCGGAGCAGCCAGCTGAGCTCCCGACGCCTCCGCAGCAAGGACAGTGTAGAGAAGCTGGCTACA
GTGGTCGGGGAGAACGGCTCCGTTCTGCGGCGTGTGACCCGTGCTGCGGCTGCAGCTGCCGCGGCTACCA
TGGCATTGGCTGCACCTTCTTCACCCACCCCTGAGTCTCCCACGATGCTGACTAAGAAGCCCGAGGATAA
CCACACCCAGTGCCAGCTGGTGCCTGTGGTGGA
