>Addgene plasmid #45234 | Cenp-B DBD INCENP TSS/AAA mCherry | addgene partial sequence | sequence record 95242 | mCherry-R 5'-TTGGTCACCTTCAGCTTGG-3'
TCGATCTCGAACTCGTGGCCGTTCACGGAGCCCTCCATGTGCACCTTGAAGCGCATGAACTCCTTGATGA
TGGCCATGTTATCCTCCTCGCCCTTGCTCACCATTGGATCCCGGGCCCGCGGTACCGTCGACTGCAGAAT
TCGAAGCTTGTGCTTCTTCAGGCTGTAGGCCAGGCTGCTGGGGACCCTGGCGCCCTGCAGGGGCGGTGAG
TTCCAGACAGCAGCGGCGGCGCGCTTGTGATAGCGGGGCTTGCTCTTCTTGAAGATATCCTCCAAGTCCA
GTGGGAGAATGGTTCCAAAGAGCTCCAGAAGGTTCGGTGGGTGGTAGTACTGGTGAATGATAGCCTGGCT
GAGCGGGGTGCCTCGGGCCCAGGTGGGGATGGGCTTCCGGGGATGGGCCTCATCATCGGTGGAGTCGTCG
CTATTCAGATCCATCCCGTAGTTATCTGGGTTGATCTTGGGAGGGGCCCTGTGCCCTTGCGGAGTCATCT
GATATGAGGTACAAGCTGGAGACTGCACGTCCACAGTCACATTCAGGGCCTTGCTGGCCCCTGCTGCCTC
CTTGGCTTTCTTCTCTTGCTCCTCCTGCAGCTGCCGCTCAGCCAGACGCTGCTGCTCTTCCTTCTTCTTC
TTCTCCTCCAGTTCCCTCTGCAGCTGCTCCTTCTGCAGCCGCAGGGCCTTCTCCCGCTCCTGCAGCTCCC
TCTCGGCCTGGAGCCGCTCCTGCTCCCGCCGACGCTCCTGCTCTGCCAGCTGTCGCTCCTGCTCGCGCCG
CTCCTGCTCCCGCCGCTCCTGCTCGCGCCGCTCCTGCTCGCGCCGCTCCTGCT
